Addgene plasmid #156797: pD649-HAsp-CEACAM18-Fc(DAPA)-AviTag-6xHis
Purpose: Mammalian expression of secreted protein fused to Fc(DAPA)-Avi-6xHis.
Depositing lab: Chris Garcia. Depositing organization: Stanford University. Publication: A Human IgSF Cell-Surface Interactome Reveals a Complex Network of Protein-Protein Interactions. Wojtowicz WM, Vielmetter J, Fernandes RA, Siepe DH, Eastman CL, Chisholm GB, Cox S, Klock H, Anderson PW, Rue SM, Miller JJ, Glaser SM, Bragstad ML, Vance J, Lam AW, Lesley SA, Zinn K, Garcia KC. Cell. 2020 Aug 20;182(4):1027-1043.e17. doi: 10.1016/j.cell.2020.07.025. PubMed 32822567.
Backbone
  Vector backbone: pD649
  Backbone size w/o insert (bp): 6106
  Vector type: Mammalian Expression
Growth in bacteria
  Bacterial resistance: Ampicillin, 100 μg/mL
  Growth temperature: 37°C
  Growth strain: DH5alpha
  Copy number: High Copy
Gene/Insert
  Gene/Insert name: CEACAM18 (alt name: CEA18)
  Species: H. sapiens (human)
  Insert size (bp): 1062
  Mutation: Fc region of human IgG contains D265A and P329A mutations (DAPA)
  Entrez Gene: CEACAM18
  Promoter: CMV/SP6
  Tag / fusion protein: Fc(DAPA)-AviTag-6xHis (C terminal on backbone)
  Cloning method: Restriction Enzyme; 5′ cloning site GCGGCCGC (not destroyed); 3′ cloning site GGCGCGCC (not destroyed)
  Sequencing primers: 5′ ATTTAGGTGACACTATAG; 3′ CACGTACCAGTTGAACTTCACC
Resource information
  A portion of this plasmid was derived from a plasmid made by: synthesis by ThermoFisher
Terms and licenses: Academic/Nonprofit Terms; Industry Terms: Not Available to Industry
Depositor comments: Some plasmids in this collection may have an IS4-like element ISVsa5 family transposase upstream of the CMV promoter.
How to cite: pD649-HAsp-CEACAM18-Fc(DAPA)-AviTag-6xHis was a gift from Chris Garcia (Addgene plasmid # 156797 ; http://n2t.net/addgene:156797 ; RRID:Addgene_156797)
