[The description below was written by a language model from this plasmid's Addgene catalogue record and pLannotate feature annotations shown in this document.]
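Description:
pD649-HAsp-CEACAM18-Fc(DAPA)-AviTag-6xHis is a mammalian expression plasmid of about 7.2 kb, built on the pD649 backbone, for producing human CEACAM18 as a secreted Fc fusion protein. It is propagated in E. coli through a high-copy ColE1/pUC-type origin and selected with ampicillin via the bla gene. The annotation also finds an SV40 early promoter/EM7 promoter unit driving a puromycin N-acetyltransferase sequence, followed by a short ble fragment and an SV40 poly(A) signal. This would allow puromycin selection in mammalian cells, although the record does not describe that use. Small kanamycin-resistance, lacZα, f1 ori and rrnB terminator fragments appear to be non-functional backbone remnants.

The expression cassette uses the CMV enhancer and immediate-early promoter, followed by a fragment of CMV intron A and an SP6 promoter. The SP6 site serves as a sequencing primer site and could support in vitro transcription. The open reading frame begins with a heterologous signal peptide. The plasmid name calls it "HAsp", whereas the automated annotation matches only a fragment of a mouse IgH signal sequence. Next comes the synthesised CEACAM18 insert, cloned between retained NotI and AscI sites. It is fused at its C terminus to a human IgG1 Fc region carrying the D265A and P329A (DAPA) substitutions, which are generally used to reduce Fc effector interactions. An AviTag for site-specific biotinylation by BirA and a 6xHis tag for metal-affinity purification follow, both listed in the catalogue entry but not picked up in the feature table. A bGH poly(A) signal ends the transcript.

The plasmid belongs to a collection made for a human immunoglobulin-superfamily cell-surface interactome screen. The depositor notes that some plasmids in this collection may carry an IS4-like transposase insertion upstream of the CMV promoter, but none is annotated here.
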