Features (pLannotate 1.2.2; 21 found; start..end, strand, type, name):
    119..143     -  CDS            KanR (fragment): aminoglycoside phosphotransferase; aph(3')-Ia; confers resistance to kanamycin
    254..842     +  rep_origin     ori: high-copy-number ColE1/pMB1/pBR322/pUC origin of replication
   1067..1084    +  terminator     rrnB T2 terminator (fragment): transcription terminator T2 from the E. coli rrnB gene
   1109..1128    -  CDS            lacZα (fragment): LacZα fragment of β-galactosidase; lacZ fragment
   1584..1600    +  protein_bind   lac operator: The lac repressor binds to the lac operator to inhibit transcription in E. coli. This inhibition can be relieved by adding lactose or isopropyl-β-D-thiogalactopyranoside (IPTG). lac repressor encoded by lacI
   1843..2146    +  enhancer       CMV enhancer: human cytomegalovirus immediate early enhancer
   2147..2350    +  promoter       CMV promoter: human cytomegalovirus (CMV) immediate early promoter
   2486..2529    +  intron         CMV intron (fragment): modified intron A from human cytomegalovirus
   2581..2599    +  promoter       SP6 promoter: promoter for bacteriophage SP6 RNA polymerase
   2603..2640    +  CDS            IgH signal sequence (fragment): signal sequence from the mouse immunoglobulin heavy chain variable region
   2713..3810    +  CDS            CEACAM18: CEA18_HUMAN - Protein inferred from homology: Swiss-Prot protein existence level 3. From Homo sapiens (Human).
   3826..4503    +  CDS            IGHG1 (fragment): IGHG1_HUMAN - Experimental evidence at protein level: Swiss-Prot protein existence level 1. Constant region of immunoglobulin heavy chains. Immunoglobulins, also known as antibodies, are membrane-bound or secreted glycoproteins produced by B lymphocytes. In the recognition phase of humoral immunity, the membrane-bound immunoglobulins serve as receptors which, upon binding of a specific antigen, trigger the clonal expansion and differentiation of B lymphocytes into immunoglobulins- secreting plasma cells. Secreted immunoglobulins mediate the effector phase of humoral immunity, which results in
   4718..4829    +  polyA_signal   bGH poly(A) signal: bovine growth hormone polyadenylation signal
   4830..4938    +  rep_origin     f1 ori (fragment): f1 bacteriophage origin of replication; arrow indicates direction of (+) strand synthesis
   4952..5281    +  promoter       SV40 promoter: SV40 enhancer and early promoter
   5329..5376    +  promoter       EM7 promoter: synthetic bacterial promoter&nbsp
   5395..5994    +  CDS            PuroR (fragment): puromycin N-acetyltransferase; pac from Streptomyces; confers resistance to puromycin
   6004..6129    +  CDS            ble (fragment): BLE_KLEPN - Experimental evidence at protein level: Swiss-Prot protein existence level 1. Binding protein with a strong affinity to the bleomycin family of antibiotics. Binds to CL990; an antimitotic-antibiotic compound. From Klebsiella pneumoniae.
   6124..6245    +  polyA_signal   SV40 poly(A) signal: SV40 polyadenylation signal
   6298..7158    -  CDS            AmpR: β-lactamase; bla; confers resistance to ampicillin, carbenicillin, and related antibiotics
   7161..89      -  promoter       AmpR promoter (fragment) (across the origin): bla
>Addgene plasmid #156797 | pD649-HAsp-CEACAM18-Fc(DAPA)-AviTag-6xHis | depositor full sequence | sequence record 302703 | Full Sequence
TTTCAATATTATTGAAGCATTTATCAGGGTTATTGTCTCATGAGCGGATACATATTTGAATGTATTTAGA
AAAATAAACAAATAGGGGTCAGTGTTACAACCAATTAACCAATTCTGAACATTATCGCGAGCCCATTTAT
ACCTGAATATGGCTCATAACACCCCTTGCTCATGACCAAAATCCCTTAACGTGAGTTACGCGCGCGTCGT
TCCACTGAGCGTCAGACCCCGTAGAAAAGATCAAAGGATCTTCTTGAGATCCTTTTTTTCTGCGCGTAAT
CTGCTGCTTGCAAACAAAAAAACCACCGCTACCAGCGGTGGTTTGTTTGCCGGATCAAGAGCTACCAACT
CTTTTTCCGAAGGTAACTGGCTTCAGCAGAGCGCAGATACCAAATACTGTTCTTCTAGTGTAGCCGTAGT
TAGCCCACCACTTCAAGAACTCTGTAGCACCGCCTACATACCTCGCTCTGCTAATCCTGTTACCAGTGGC
TGCTGCCAGTGGCGATAAGTCGTGTCTTACCGGGTTGGACTCAAGACGATAGTTACCGGATAAGGCGCAG
CGGTCGGGCTGAACGGGGGGTTCGTGCACACAGCCCAGCTTGGAGCGAACGACCTACACCGAACTGAGAT
ACCTACAGCGTGAGCTATGAGAAAGCGCCACGCTTCCCGAAGGGAGAAAGGCGGACAGGTATCCGGTAAG
CGGCAGGGTCGGAACAGGAGAGCGCACGAGGGAGCTTCCAGGGGGAAACGCCTGGTATCTTTATAGTCCT
GTCGGGTTTCGCCACCTCTGACTTGAGCGTCGATTTTTGTGATGCTCGTCAGGGGGGCGGAGCCTATGGA
AAAACGCCAGCAACGCGGCCTTTTTACGGTTCCTGGCCTTTTGCTGGCCTTTTGCTCACATGTTCTTTCC
TGCGTTATCCCCTGATTCTGTGGATAACCGTATTACCGCCTTTGAGTGAGCTGATACCGCTCGCCGCAGC
CGAACGACCGAGCGCAGCGAGTCAGTGAGCGAGGAAGCGGAAGGCGAGAGTAGGGAACTGCCAGGCATCA
AACTAAGCAGAAGGCCCCTGACGGATGGCCTTTTTGCGTTTCTACAAACTCTTTCTGTGTTGTAAAACGA
CGGCCAGTCTTAAGCTCGGGCCCCCTGGGCGGTTCTGATAACGAGTAATCGTTAATCCGCAAATAACGTA
AAAACCCGCTTCGGCGGGTTTTTTTATGGGGGGAGTTTAGGGAAAGAGCATTTGTCAGAATATTTAAGGG
CGCCTGTCACTTTGCTTGATATATGAGAATTATTTAACCTTATAAATGAGAAAAAAGCAACGCACTTTAA
ATAAGATACGTTGCTTTTTCGATTGATGAACACCTATAATTAAACTATTCATCTATTATTTATGATTTTT
TGTATATACAATATTTCTAGTTTGTTAAAGAGAATTAAGAAAATAAATCTCGAAAATAATAAAGGGAAAA
TCAGTTTTTGATATCAAAATTATACATGTCAACGATAATACAAAATATAATACAAACTATAAGATGTTAT
CAGTATTTATTATCATTTAGAATAAATTTTGTGTCGCCCTTAATTGTGAGCGGATAACAATTACGAGCTT
CATGCACAGTGGCGTTGACTCAATATTGGCCATTAGCCATATTATTCATTGGTTATATAGCATAAATCAA
TATTGGCTATTGGCCATTGCATACGTTGTATCTATATCATAATATGTACATTTATATTGGCTCATGTCCA
ATATGACCGCCATGTTGGCATTGATTATTGACTAGTTATTAATAGTAATCAATTACGGGGTCATTAGTTC
ATAGCCCATATATGGAGTTCCGCGTTACATAACTTACGGTAAATGGCCCGCCTGGCTGACCGCCCAACGA
CCCCCGCCCATTGACGTCAATAATGACGTATGTTCCCATAGTAACGCCAATAGGGACTTTCCATTGACGT
CAATGGGTGGAGTATTTACGGTAAACTGCCCACTTGGCAGTACATCAAGTGTATCATATGCCAAGTACGC
CCCCTATTGACGTCAATGACGGTAAATGGCCCGCCTGGCATTATGCCCAGTACATGACCTTATGGGACTT
TCCTACTTGGCAGTACATCTACGTATTAGTCATCGCTATTACCATGGTGATGCGGTTTTGGCAGTACATC
AATGGGCGTGGATAGCGGTTTGACTCACGGGGATTTCCAAGTCTCCACCCCATTGACGTCAATGGGAGTT
TGTTTTGGCACCAAAATCAACGGGACTTTCCAAAATGTCGTAACAACTCCGCCCCATTGACGCAAATGGG
CGGTAGGCGTGTACGGTGGGAGGTCTATATAAGCAGAGCTCGTTTAGTGAACCGTCAGATCGCCTGGAGA
CGCCATCCACGCTGTTTTGACCTCCATAGAAGACACCGGGACCGATCCAGCCTCCGCGGCCGGGAACGGT
GCATTGGAACGCGGATTCCCCGTGCCAAGAGTGACGTAAGTACCGCCTATAGAGTCTATAGGCCCACCCC
CTTGGCTTCGTTAGAACGCGGCTACAATTAATACATAACCTTATGTATCATACACATACGATTTAGGTGA
CACTATAGAATAACATCCACTTTGCCTTTCTCTCCACAGGTGTCCACTCCCAGGTCCAACTGCACCTCGG
TTCTATCGAAAACGCGCCTGCTAGCGCCACCATGAAGACCATCATTGCCCTGAGCTACATCTTCTGCCTG
GTGTTCGCTGCGGCCGCCCAGATCTTTATCACACAGACCCTGGGCATCAAGGGCTACAGAACAGTGGTGG
CCCTGGACAAGGTGCCCGAGGATGTGCAAGAGTACAGCTGGTACTGGGGCGCCAATGACAGCGCCGGCAA
CATGATCATCAGCCACAAGCCTCCAAGCGCTCAGCAGCCCGGACCTATGTACACAGGCCGCGAGAGAGTG
AATAGAGAGGGCAGCCTGCTGATCAGACCCACCGCTCTGAACGACACCGGCAACTACACAGTTAGAGTGG
TGGCTGGCAACGAGACACAGAGAGCTACAGGCTGGCTGGAAGTGCTGGAACTGGGCAGCAATCTGGGCAT
CTCTGTGAATGCCAGCAGCCTGGTGGAAAACATGGATAGCGTGGCCGCCGACTGCCTGACCAACGTGACC
AATATCACTTGGTACGTGAACGACGTGCCCACCAGCAGCAGCGACAGAATGACAATCAGCCCCGATGGCA
AGACCCTCGTGATCCTGAGAGTGTCCAGATACGACCGGACCATCCAGTGCATGATCGAGAGCTTCCCCGA
GATCTTCCAGCGGAGCGAGAGAATCAGCCTGACAGTGGCCTACGGACCCGACTACGTGCTGCTGAGAAGC
AACCCCGACGACTTCAATGGCATCGTGACAGCCGAGATCGGCTCCCAGGTGGAAATGGAATGCATCTGCT
ACAGCTTTCTGGACCTGAAGTACCACTGGATTCACAACGGCTCCCTGCTGAACTTCAGCGACGCCAAGAT
GAATCTGTCCAGCCTGGCCTGGGAGCAGATGGGCAGATACAGATGCACCGTGGAAAACCCCGTGACACAG
CTGATCATGTATATGGACGTGCGGATTCAGGCCCCTCACGAGGATCTGACCTGCTGTCCTCAGAGATTCC
TGCACCTGAGAATCCACGGCGACGTGCCACATCATGCCGATTCTGCTGGATGGCGGCTGCATCTTTGGAG
CCCTGATCCTTGTAGCGACCAGCCTCTGCTGAACCAGGATAAGAGCGGCAGCATGAGCGTGCACCCCAGA
CCTGAGGATAAGACCAGAAGGGCCAGCAGAGGCGCGCCGGGCGGCGACAAGACCCACACCTGCCCCCCCT
GCCCAGCTCCAGAACTGCTGGGAGGGCCTTCCGTGTTCCTGTTCCCCCCCAAGCCCAAGGACACCCTGAT
GATCAGCAGGACCCCCGAGGTGACCTGCGTGGTGGTGGCCGTGTCCCACGAGGACCCAGAGGTGAAGTTC
AACTGGTACGTGGACGGCGTGGAGGTGCACAACGCCAAGACCAAGCCCAGAGAGGAGCAGTACAACAGCA
CCTACAGGGTGGTGTCCGTGCTGACCGTGCTGCACCAGGACTGGCTGAACGGCAAAGAATACAAGTGCAA
AGTCTCCAACAAGGCCCTGGCTGCCCCAATCGAAAAGACAATCAGCAAGGCCAAGGGCCAGCCACGGGAG
CCCCAGGTGTACACCCTGCCCCCCAGCCGGGAGGAGATGACCAAGAACCAGGTGTCCCTGACCTGTCTGG
TGAAGGGCTTCTACCCCAGCGATATCGCCGTGGAGTGGGAGAGCAACGGCCAGCCCGAGAACAACTACAA
GACCACCCCCCCAGTGCTGGACAGCGACGGCAGCTTCTTCCTGTACAGCAAGCTGACCGTGGACAAGTCC
AGGTGGCAGCAGGGCAACGTGTTCAGCTGCAGCGTGATGCACGAGGCCCTGCACAACCACTACACCCAGA
AGTCCCTGAGCCTGAGCCCCGGCGGCAGCGGTCTTAATGATATTTTCGAGGCTCAGAAGATTGAGTGGCA
TGAACACCACCACCATCACCACTAAGGCCGGCCTGTAGTCACTGGCACAACGCGTTACCCGGTAAGCCAA
TCGGGTATACACGGTCGTCATACTGCAGACAGGGTTCTTCTACTTTGCAAGATAGTCTTGAGTAGTAAAA
TAAATAGATAGAGAAAATCAGCCTCGACTGTGCCTTCTAGTTGCCAGCCATCTGTTGTTTGCCCCTCCCC
CGTGCCTTCCTTGACCCTGGAAGGTGCCACTCCCACTGTCCTTTCCTAATAAAATGAGGAAATTGCATCA
CAACACTCAACCCTATCTCGGTCTATTCTTTTGATTTATAAGGGATTTTGCCGATTTCGGCCTATTGGTT
AAAAAATGAGCTGATTTAACAAAAATTTAACGCGAATTAATTCTGTGGAATGTGTGTCAGTTAGGGTGTG
GAAAGTCCCCAGGCTCCCCAGCAGGCAGAAGTATGCAAAGCATGCATCTCAATTAGTCAGCAACCAGGTG
TGGAAAGTCCCCAGGCTCCCCAGCAGGCAGAAGTATGCAAAGCATGCATCTCAATTAGTCAGCAACCATA
GTCCCGCCCCTAACTCCGCCCATCCCGCCCCTAACTCCGCCCAGTTCCGCCCATTCTCCGCCCCATGGCT
GACTAATTTTTTTTATTTATGCAGAGGCCGAGGCCGCCTCTGCCTCTGAGCTATTCCAGAAGTAGTGAGG
AGGCTTTTTTGGAGGCCTAGGCTTTTGCAAAAAGCTCCCGGGAGCTTGTATATCCATTTTCGGATCTGAT
CAGCACGTGTTGACAATTAATCATCGGCATAGTATATCGGCATAGTATAATACGACAAGGTGAGGAACTA
AACCATGACCGAGTACAAGCCCACGGTGCGCCTCGCCACCCGCGACGACGTCCCCAGGGCCGTACGCACC
CTCGCCGCCGCGTTCGCCGACTACCCCGCCACGCGCCACACCGTCGATCCGGACCGCCACATCGAGCGGG
TCACCGAGCTGCAAGAACTCTTCCTCACGCGCGTCGGGCTCGACATCGGCAAGGTGTGGGTCGCGGACGA
CGGCGCCGCGGTGGCGGTCTGGACCACGCCGGAGAGCGTCGAAGCGGGGGCGGTGTTCGCCGAGATCGGC
CCGCGCATGGCCGAGTTGAGCGGTTCCCGGCTGGCCGCGCAGCAACAGATGGAAGGCCTCCTGGCGCCGC
ACCGGCCCAAGGAGCCCGCGTGGTTCCTGGCCACCGTCGGCGTCTCGCCCGACCACCAGGGCAAGGGTCT
GGGCAGCGCCGTCGTGCTCCCCGGAGTGGAGGCGGCCGAGCGCGCCGGGGTGCCCGCCTTCCTGGAGACA
TCCGCGCCCCGCAACCTCCCCTTCTACGAGCGGCTCGGCTTCACCGTCACCGCCGACGTCGAGGTGCCCG
AAGGACCGCGCACCTGGTGCATGACCCGCAAGCCCGGTGCCTGACACGTGCTACGAGATTTCGATTCCAC
CGCCGCCTTCTATGAAAGGTTGGGCTTCGGAATCGTTTTCCGGGACGCCGGCTGGATGATCCTCCAGCGC
GGGGATCTCATGCTGGAGTTCTTCGCCCACCCCAACTTGTTTATTGCAGCTTATAATGGTTACAAATAAA
GCAATAGCATCACAAATTTCACAAATAAAGCATTTTTTTCACTGCATTCTAGTTGTGGTTTGTCCAAACT
CATCAATGTATCTTATCATGTCTGTATACCGTCGACCTCTAGCTAGAGCTTGGCGTAATCATGGTCATTA
CCAATGCTTAATCAGTGAGGCACCTATCTCAGCGATCTGTCTATTTCGTTCATCCATAGTTGCCTGACTC
CCCGTCGTGTAGATAACTACGATACGGGAGGGCTTACCATCTGGCCCCAGCGCTGCGATGATACCGCGAG
AACCACGCTCACCGGCTCCGGATTTATCAGCAATAAACCAGCCAGCCGGAAGGGCCGAGCGCAGAAGTGG
TCCTGCAACTTTATCCGCCTCCATCCAGTCTATTAATTGTTGCCGGGAAGCTAGAGTAAGTAGTTCGCCA
GTTAATAGTTTGCGCAACGTTGTTGCCATCGCTACAGGCATCGTGGTGTCACGCTCGTCGTTTGGTATGG
CTTCATTCAGCTCCGGTTCCCAACGATCAAGGCGAGTTACATGATCCCCCATGTTGTGCAAAAAAGCGGT
TAGCTCCTTCGGTCCTCCGATCGTTGTCAGAAGTAAGTTGGCCGCAGTGTTATCACTCATGGTTATGGCA
GCACTGCATAATTCTCTTACTGTCATGCCATCCGTAAGATGCTTTTCTGTGACTGGTGAGTACTCAACCA
AGTCATTCTGAGAATAGTGTATGCGGCGACCGAGTTGCTCTTGCCCGGCGTCAATACGGGATAATACCGC
GCCACATAGCAGAACTTTAAAAGTGCTCATCATTGGAAAACGTTCTTCGGGGCGAAAACTCTCAAGGATC
TTACCGCTGTTGAGATCCAGTTCGATGTAACCCACTCGTGCACCCAACTGATCTTCAGCATCTTTTACTT
TCACCAGCGTTTCTGGGTGAGCAAAAACAGGAAGGCAAAATGCCGCAAAAAAGGGAATAAGGGCGACACG
GAAATGTTGAATACTCATATTCTTCCTT
