>Addgene plasmid #156797 | pD649-HAsp-CEACAM18-Fc(DAPA)-AviTag-6xHis | depositor partial sequence | sequence record 302704 | insert (secreted protein)
CAGATCTTTATCACACAGACCCTGGGCATCAAGGGCTACAGAACAGTGGTGGCCCTGGACAAGGTGCCCG
AGGATGTGCAAGAGTACAGCTGGTACTGGGGCGCCAATGACAGCGCCGGCAACATGATCATCAGCCACAA
GCCTCCAAGCGCTCAGCAGCCCGGACCTATGTACACAGGCCGCGAGAGAGTGAATAGAGAGGGCAGCCTG
CTGATCAGACCCACCGCTCTGAACGACACCGGCAACTACACAGTTAGAGTGGTGGCTGGCAACGAGACAC
AGAGAGCTACAGGCTGGCTGGAAGTGCTGGAACTGGGCAGCAATCTGGGCATCTCTGTGAATGCCAGCAG
CCTGGTGGAAAACATGGATAGCGTGGCCGCCGACTGCCTGACCAACGTGACCAATATCACTTGGTACGTG
AACGACGTGCCCACCAGCAGCAGCGACAGAATGACAATCAGCCCCGATGGCAAGACCCTCGTGATCCTGA
GAGTGTCCAGATACGACCGGACCATCCAGTGCATGATCGAGAGCTTCCCCGAGATCTTCCAGCGGAGCGA
GAGAATCAGCCTGACAGTGGCCTACGGACCCGACTACGTGCTGCTGAGAAGCAACCCCGACGACTTCAAT
GGCATCGTGACAGCCGAGATCGGCTCCCAGGTGGAAATGGAATGCATCTGCTACAGCTTTCTGGACCTGA
AGTACCACTGGATTCACAACGGCTCCCTGCTGAACTTCAGCGACGCCAAGATGAATCTGTCCAGCCTGGC
CTGGGAGCAGATGGGCAGATACAGATGCACCGTGGAAAACCCCGTGACACAGCTGATCATGTATATGGAC
GTGCGGATTCAGGCCCCTCACGAGGATCTGACCTGCTGTCCTCAGAGATTCCTGCACCTGAGAATCCACG
GCGACGTGCCACATCATGCCGATTCTGCTGGATGGCGGCTGCATCTTTGGAGCCCTGATCCTTGTAGCGA
CCAGCCTCTGCTGAACCAGGATAAGAGCGGCAGCATGAGCGTGCACCCCAGACCTGAGGATAAGACCAGA
AGGGCCAGCAGA
